Addgene plasmid #79601: FUGW-d2GFP-ZEB1 3'UTR
Purpose: FUGW lentiviral vector with constitutively expressed destabilized GFP (d2GFP) regulated by the human ZEB1 3'UTR. When used in combination with Ecad-RFP, comprises the Z-cad dual sensor.
Depositing lab: Jeffrey Rosen. Depositing organization: Baylor College of Medicine. Publication: The Z-cad dual fluorescent sensor detects dynamic changes between the epithelial and mesenchymal cellular states. Toneff MJ, Sreekumar A, Tinnirello A, Hollander PD, Habib S, Li S, Ellis MJ, Xin L, Mani SA, Rosen JM. BMC Biol. 2016 Jun 17;14(1):47. 10.1186/s12915-016-0269-y PubMed 27317311.
Backbone
  Vector backbone: FUGW
  Vector type: Lentiviral
Growth in bacteria
  Bacterial resistance: Ampicillin, 100 μg/mL
  Growth temperature: 37°C
  Growth strain: NEB Stable
  Copy number: High Copy
Gene/Insert
  Gene/Insert name: d2GFP-Zeb1 3'UTR
  Insert size (bp): 2617
Terms and licenses: Academic/Nonprofit Terms; Industry Terms: Not Available to Industry
How to cite: FUGW-d2GFP-ZEB1 3'UTR was a gift from Jeffrey Rosen (Addgene plasmid # 79601 ; http://n2t.net/addgene:79601 ; RRID:Addgene_79601)
