[The description below was written by a language model from this plasmid's Addgene catalogue record and pLannotate feature annotations shown in this document.]
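Description:
FUGW-d2GFP-ZEB1 3'UTR is an HIV-1-based lentiviral transfer plasmid built on the FUGW backbone (about 11.9 kb in the sequenced record). It is propagated in E. coli through a high-copy ColE1/pUC-type origin with ampicillin selection (AmpR). The backbone also carries an f1 origin and an SV40 promoter/EM7-driven bleomycin/Zeocin resistance cassette with an SV40 poly(A) signal, which lies outside the viral genome. Viral genomic RNA is transcribed from a CMV enhancer/promoter fused to a truncated 5' LTR. It contains the Ψ packaging signal with a gag fragment, the RRE for Rev-dependent nuclear export and the cPPT/CTS. It ends at the 3' LTR, annotated as a truncated LTR, followed by a bGH poly(A) signal. Packaging functions are not encoded on this plasmid and have to be supplied in trans.

The payload is a human ubiquitin C (UbC) promoter driving d2EGFP, which is EGFP destabilised by fusion to a mouse ornithine decarboxylase degradation domain to give a half-life of roughly two hours. Between the d2EGFP coding sequence and the WPRE is a stretch of about 1.8 kb that is largely unannotated. Its position and size fit the human ZEB1 3'UTR named in the catalogue entry, which lists a total insert of 2,617 bp. A short match to miR-155 flanking sequence is also annotated next to the WPRE. Transcription is constitutive, so fluorescence reports post-transcriptional regulation acting through the ZEB1 3'UTR, and the short-lived reporter lets changes be followed over time. The record states that this construct, combined with a separate Ecad-RFP reporter, makes up the Z-cad dual sensor for detecting dynamic transitions between epithelial and mesenchymal cell states.
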