Features (pLannotate 1.2.2; 32 found; start..end, strand, type, name):
     46..375     -  promoter       SV40 promoter: SV40 enhancer and early promoter
    389..817     -  rep_origin     f1 ori (sequence partly withheld): f1 bacteriophage origin of replication; arrow indicates direction of (+) strand synthesis
    838..859     -  promoter       SV40 promoter (fragment): SV40 enhancer and early promoter
    863..1087    -  polyA_signal   bGH poly(A) signal: bovine growth hormone polyadenylation signal
   1119..1299    -  LTR            5' LTR (truncated): truncated 5' long terminal repeat (LTR) from HIV-1
   1306..1887    -  CDS            nef (fragment): NEF_HV1H2 - Experimental evidence at protein level: Swiss-Prot protein existence level 1. Extracellular Nef protein targets CD4(+) T-lymphocytes for apoptosis by interacting with CXCR4 surface receptors. From Human immunodeficiency virus type 1 group M subtype B (isolate HXB2) (HIV-1).
   1824..2412    -  misc_feature   WPRE: woodchuck hepatitis virus posttranscriptional regulatory element
   2412..2435    -  misc_feature   MCS (fragment): pBluescript multiple cloning site
   2436..2477    -  ncRNA          3' miR-155: sequence downstream of the precursor of mouse miR-155 microRNA (Uva et al., 2013) miRNA
   4262..5107    -  CDS            d2EGFP: EGFP destabilized by fusion to residues 422-461 of mouse ornithine decarboxylase, giving an in vivo half-life of ~2 hours mammalian codon-optimized
   5111..5135    +  misc_feature   MCS (fragment): pUC18/19 multiple cloning site
   5146..6357    -  promoter       UbC promoter: human ubiquitin C promoter
   6422..6539    -  misc_feature   cPPT/CTS: central polypurine tract and central termination sequence of HIV-1
   6589..6689    -  CDS            Rev (fragment): human immunodeficiency virus 1 (HIV-1) Rev protein; rev; enhances nuclear export of unspliced and incompletely spliced viral mRNAs
   7066..7299    -  misc_feature   RRE: The Rev response element (RRE) of HIV-1 allows for Rev-dependent mRNA export from the nucleus to the cytoplasm.
   7445..7808    -  CDS            HIV-1 gag (fragment): gag protein from human immunodeficiency virus 1; gag
   7792..7917    -  misc_feature   HIV-1 Ψ: packaging signal of human immunodeficiency virus type 1
   7964..8144    -  LTR            5' LTR (truncated): truncated 5' long terminal repeat (LTR) from HIV-1
   8162..8361    -  promoter       CMV promoter: human cytomegalovirus (CMV) immediate early promoter
   8362..8741    -  enhancer       CMV enhancer: human cytomegalovirus immediate early enhancer
   8896..8948    +  misc_feature   bom (fragment): basis of mobility region from pBR322
   9007..9111    +  promoter       AmpR promoter: bla
   9112..9972    +  CDS            AmpR: β-lactamase; bla; confers resistance to ampicillin, carbenicillin, and related antibiotics
  10143..10731   +  rep_origin     ori: high-copy-number ColE1/pMB1/pBR322/pUC origin of replication
  10914..11006   +  CDS            lacI (fragment): lac repressor; lacI; The lac repressor binds to the lac operator to inhibit transcription in E. coli. This inhibition can be relieved by adding lactose or isopropyl-β-D-thiogalactopyranoside (IPTG).
  11019..11040   +  protein_bind   CAP binding site: CAP binding activates transcription in the presence of cAMP. E. coli catabolite activator protein
  11055..11085   +  promoter       lac promoter: promoter for the E. coli lac operon
  11089..11111   +  protein_bind   lac operator (fragment): The lac repressor binds to the lac operator to inhibit transcription in E. coli. This inhibition can be relieved by adding lactose or isopropyl-β-D-thiogalactopyranoside (IPTG). lac repressor encoded by lacI
  11182..11303   -  polyA_signal   SV40 poly(A) signal: SV40 polyadenylation signal
  11298..11423   -  CDS            ble (fragment): BLE_KLEPN - Experimental evidence at protein level: Swiss-Prot protein existence level 1. Binding protein with a strong affinity to the bleomycin family of antibiotics. Binds to CL990; an antimitotic-antibiotic compound. From Klebsiella pneumoniae.
  11433..11807   -  CDS            BleoR: antibiotic-binding protein; Sh ble from Streptoalloteichus hindustanus; confers resistance to bleomycin, phleomycin, and Zeocin™
  11826..11873   -  promoter       EM7 promoter: synthetic bacterial promoter&nbsp
>Addgene plasmid #79601 | FUGW-d2GFP-ZEB1 3'UTR | addgene full sequence | sequence record 398021 | Addgene NGS Result
GTGCTGATCAGATCCGAAAATGGATATACAAGCTCCCGGGAGCTTTTTGCAAAAGCCTAGGCCTCCAAAA
AAGCCTCCTCACTACTTCTGGAATAGCTCAGAGGCAGAGGCGGCCTCGGCCTCTGCATAAATAAAAAAAA
TTAGTCAGCCATGGGGCGGAGAATGGGCGGAACTGGGCGGAGTTAGGGGCGGGATGGGCGGAGTTAGGGG
CGGGACTATGGTTGCTGACTAATTGAGATGCATGCTTTGCATACTTCTGCCTGCTGGGGAGCCTGGGGAC
TTTCCACACCTGGTTGCTGACTAATTGAGATGCATGCTTTGCATACTTCTGCCTGCTGGGGAGCCTGGGG
ACTTTCCACACCCTAACTGACACACATTCCACAGAATTAATTCGCGTTAAATTTTTGTTAAATCAGCTCA
TTTTTTAACCAATAGGCCGAAATCGGCAAAATCCCTTATAAATCAAAAGAATAGACCGAGATAGGGT
[37 nt withheld, positions 488-524]
AAAGAACGTGGACTCCAACGTCAAAGG
[49 nt withheld, positions 552-600]
T
[91 nt withheld, positions 602-692]
G
[124 nt withheld, positions 694-817]
GGGGATACCCCCTAGAGCCCCAGCTGGTTCTTTCCGCCTCAGAAGCCATAGAGCCCACCGCATCCCCAGC
ATGCCTGCTATTGTCTTCCCAATCCTCCCCCTTGCTGTCCTGCCCCACCCCACCCCCCAGAATAGAATGA
CACCTACTCAGACAATGCGATGCAATTTCCTCATTTTATTAGGAAAGGACAGTGGGAGTGGCACCTTCCA
GGGTCAAGGAAGGCACGGGGGAGGGGCAAACAACAGATGGCTGGCAACTAGAAGGCACAGTCGAGGCTGA
TCAGCGGGTTTAAACGGGCCCTGCTAGAGATTTTCCACACTGACTAAAAGGGTCTGAGGGATCTCTAGTT
ACCAGAGTCACACAACAGACGGGCACACACTACTTGAAGCACTCAAGGCAAGCTTTATTGAGGCTTAAGC
AGTGGGTTCCCTAGTTAGCCAGAGAGCTCCCAGGCTCAGATCTGGTCTAACCAGAGAGACCCAGTACAGT
CCGGATGCAGCTCTCGGGCCATGTGATGAAATGCTAGGCGGCTGTCAAACCTCCACTCTAATACTTCTCT
CTCCGGGTCATCCATCCCATGCAGGCTCACAGGGTGTAACAAGCGGGTGTTCTCTCCTTCATTGGCTTCT
TCTACCTTCTCTTGCTCAACTGGTACTAGCTTGTAGCACCATCCAAAGGTCAGTGGATATCTGATCCCTG
GCCCTGGTGTGTAGTTCTGCCAATCAGGGAAGTAGCCTTGTGTGTGGTAGATCCACAGATCAAGGATATC
TTGTCTTCGTTGGGAGTGAATTAGCCCTTCCAGTCCCCCCTTTTCTTTTAAAAAGTGGCTAAGATCTACA
GCTGCCTTGTAAGTCATTGGTCTTAAAGGTACCTGAGGTGTGACTGGAAAACCCACCTCCTCCTCCTCTT
GTGCTTCTAGCCAGGCACAATCAGCATTGGTAGCTGCTGTATTGCTACTTGTGATTGCTCCATGTTTTTC
TAGGTCTCGAGGTCGACGGTATCGATGCGGGGAGGCGGCCCAAAGGGAGATCCGACTCGTCTGAGGGCGA
AGGCGAAGACGCGGAAGAGGCCGCAGAGCCGGCAGCAGGCCGCGGGAAGGAAGGTCCGCTGGATTGAGGG
CCGAAGGGACGTAGCAGAAGGACGTCCCGCGCAGAATCCAGGTGGCAACACAGGCGAGCAGCCAAGGAAA
GGACGATGATTTCCCCGACAACACCACGGAATTGTCAGTGCCCAACAGCCGAGCCCCTGTCCAGCAGCGG
GCAAGGCAGGCGGCGATGAGTTCCGCCGTGGCAATAGGGAGGGGGAAAGCGAAAGTCCCGGAAAGGAGCT
GACAGGTGGTGGCAATGCCCCAACCAGTGGGGGTTGCGTCAGCAAACACAGTGCACACCACGCCACGTTG
CCTGACAACGGGCCACAACTCCTCATAAAGAGACAGCAACCAGGATTTATACAAGGAGGAGAAAATGAAA
GCCATACGGGAAGCAATAGCATGATACAAAGGCATTAAAGCAGCGTATCCACATAGCGTAAAAGGAGCAA
CATAGTTAAGAATACCAGTCAATCTTTCACAAATTTTGTAATCCAGAGGTTGATTATCGATAAGCTTGAT
ATCGAATTGGCCATTTGTTCCATGTGAGTGCTAGTAACAGGCCTTGTGTCCTGCTAGCCTAGTACAGCAG
TTCAGGCTTGTTGATGCATTTTATTGTGAGATGGGAGTCTGGTAAAAAACTAGAAAATGACCATGATGTA
ACAAGGAACTTAAAAATGAAGAGTCAGATCTGTAACTTACATACATGAATACAGGAACAAATTGGCACAA
AATGTTAAACATTGTTCCCAACACTGTTTATAGAAGTTAATCCTAATTTGGCTTACTAAGGAAATGAGAG
TTGTATGGTTAGGCTGATTTCTTAATAAAACTGCAGAGCATCATGCTATTAGTCACACAGTGAATTTCAA
AATTTAAGTTTTATATTAAAAACTGGGTAAAGGTAAAATGACTTGATTGTAGTTGTAAAACTAATACATT
CCCATTTAAGTTCTGTTCTACAGTCCAAGGCAAGTATAAATGTTAACATAACACTGTTAAATCAAATCTC
AATGCAGGAGAACCAATTGCATCTCTACTTTAAATCTTATCAACTTTCCAAATTTTCATACTAAAATATA
TTATTGTATTAATACAAACTACAGTATTATACACTACACTGTGTAATAAATAAAGAAATATAAAAATAAG
ACACATAAATATAAAAGTTTTCTAAAACTAAAAGTACATATGTCAGTAAGAAGGGTATTAATACTGCCAG
GTTTGAAGACATACAGTACAAAAATGTTGCACAGATCTATAAACTAAAAGAAATAAAATAATACTGATAG
GTAAAAATCAGCTAATGTTGTTAATAAATTGGGTCCATAATAACTAACATTTGGAAACAGTTATGAGCCA
AATAACAATAGCATGTCCATGTCTGAAATGCAAGTACATGGATAAAGCAGATTAGAAAATTTCCCTTTCG
TTTCTGTAGAGAAATTCTGAAAATCAATCAACATAAAATCAATACCGAGGAATTGAAGGATGAAATGTCC
CAGTGTTTCAGTTTCTCTGACAGAGTCAGTGGTTTTAAGTTTTATTTGGGAATTTTGATACAAGAGACAA
ATCAACAAATGCTAGTTATTGTAGGCCACACATTGGATGAAGGCGGGTTAGAGCCTTGAAAATACTGAGA
AATGGCACTTACAGCACACAGGTCTTGCTTAAGGCCAAAGGAGATACAAAGCTTCATGTCATATCCTTCA
TATGTTACCACATATTCAAACACAATCACAAACACTGATTCTGATGATTTTGCTGTCCTTATCAGATTAA
CATTGTTAGTCCCTGCAATCAGAACTCAATGGCAATCTTTTGAACTCCATTTTAAACCACGTGAGTAAGA
AACTTCAGTTCTTCTATCAGCTGCTTTCTTAAGGCTAACAATACACTTTAAATGATAATACGCTCTACTA
AGACATCTAAATATTAGAAATTACTACCTTCTAGACTGAATTTATAAAAGGTAGTTAGCACGGGTTGGAA
CTACATTATACTTCTCTGTGAAGGGAATTTTGTAGTGCAGAAGTTCTCACATTTTAAAAAACATAATAAA
ATACTGAAGCGGATTTAGCATATGTTTACCAATAAAAAATTATAAAATTTCTCCCAATTGTACAGCTTAA
GAATAAACCAACATAAGAGTGATAATACTGATAAGATAAAACAATGCCAGATGCATATCTAATTAATCAG
CTTCCTTTAACCTCTTGTATTGTTGCTCTCTGAGTCATTAAGGTTTTCTAATCTGCTGCATGTCACAAAC
TTGTTCCTAACTTTGAAAACTGCATGAAAAATTACTAGGTCTGAGGTTCAGGCACACCCGGATTTATTTT
GACTAGGAATTCGCCTACACATTGATCCTAGCAGAAGCACAGGCTGCAGGGTGACGGTCCATCCCGCTCT
CCTGGGCACAAGACATGGGCAGCGTGCCATCATCCTGCTCCTCCACCTCCGGCGGGAAGCCATGGCTAAG
CTTCTTGTACAGCTCGTCCATGCCGAGAGTGATCCCGGCGGCGGTCACGAACTCCAGCAGGACCATGTGA
TCGCGCTTCTCGTTGGGGTCTTTGCTCAGGGCGGACTGGGTGCTCAGGTAGTGGTTGTCGGGCAGCAGCA
CGGGGCCGTCGCCGATGGGGGTGTTCTGCTGGTAGTGGTCGGCGAGCTGCACGCTGCCGTCCTCGATGTT
GTGGCGGATCTTGAAGTTCACCTTGATGCCGTTCTTCTGCTTGTCGGCCATGATATAGACGTTGTGGCTG
TTGTAGTTGTACTCCAGCTTGTGCCCCAGGATGTTGCCGTCCTCCTTGAAGTCGATGCCCTTCAGCTCGA
TGCGGTTCACCAGGGTGTCGCCCTCGAACTTCACCTCGGCGCGGGTCTTGTAGTTGCCGTCGTCCTTGAA
GAAGATGGTGCGCTCCTGGACGTAGCCTTCGGGCATGGCGGACTTGAAGAAGTCGTGCTGCTTCATGTGG
TCGGGGTAGCGGCTGAAGCACTGCACGCCGTAGGTCAGGGTGGTCACGAGGGTGGGCCAGGGCACGGGCA
GCTTGCCGGTGGTGCAGATGAACTTCAGGGTCAGCTTGCCGTAGGTGGCATCGCCCTCGCCCTCGCCGGA
CACGCTGAACTTGTGGCCGTTTACGTCGCCGTCCAGCTCGACCAGGATGGGCACCACCCCGGTGAACAGC
TCCTCGCCCTTGCTCACCATGGTGGGATCCTCTAGAGTCGACCTGCAGCCCAAGCTTCGTCTAACAAAAA
AGCCAAAAACGGCCAGAATTTAGCGGACAATTTACTAGTCTAACACTGAAAATTACATATTGACCCAAAT
GATTACATTTCAAAAGGTGCCTAAAAAACTTCACAAAACACACTCGCCAACCCCGAGCGCATAGTTCAAA
ACCGGAGCTTCAGCTACTTAAGAAGATAGGTACATAAAACCGACCAAAGAAACTGACGCCTCACTTATCC
CTCCCCTCACCAGAGGTCCGGCGCCTGTCGATTCAGGAGAGCCTACCCTAGGCCCGAACCCTGCGTCCTG
CGACGGAGAAAAGCCTACCGCACACCTACCGGCAGGTGGCCCCACCCTGCATTATAAGCCAACAGAACGG
GTGACGTCACGACACGACGAGGGCGCGCGCTCCCAAAGGTACGGGTGCACTGCCCAACGGCACCGCCATA
ACTGCCGCCCCCGCAACAGACGACAAACCGAGTTCTCCAGTCAGTGACAAACTTCACGTCAGGGTCCCCA
GATGGTGCCCCAGCCCATCTCACCCGAATAAGAGCTTTCCCGCATTAGCGAAGGCCTCAAGACCTTGGGT
TCTTGCCGCCCACCATGCCCCCCACCTTGTTTCAACGACCTCACAGCCCGCCTCACAAGCGTCTTCCATT
CAAGACTCGGGAACAGCCGCCATTTTGCTGCGCTCCCCCCAACCCCCAGTTCAGGGCAACCTTGCTCGCG
GACCCAGACTACAGCCCTTGGCGGTCTCTCCACACGCTTCCGTCCCACCGAGCGGCCCGGCGGCCACGAA
AGCCCCGGCCAGCCCAGCAGCCCGCTACTCACCAAGTGACGATCACAGCGATCCACAAACAAGAACCGCG
ACCCAAATCCCGGCTGCGACGGAACTAGCTGTGCCACACCCGGCGCGTCCTTATATAATCATCGGCGTTC
ACCGCCCCACGGAGATCCCTCCGCAGAATCGCCGAGAAGGGACTACTTTTCCTCGCCTGTTCCGCTCTCT
GGAAAGAAAACCAGTGCCCTAGAGTCACCCAAGTCCCGTCCTAAAATGTCCTTCTGCTGATACTGGGGTT
CTAAGGCCGAGTCTTATGAGCAGCGGGCCGCTGTCCTGAGCGTCCGGGCGGAAGGATCAGGACGCTCGCT
GCGCCCTTCGTCTGACGTGGCAGCGCTCGCCGTGAGGAGGGGGGCGCCCGCGGGAGGCGCCAAAACCCGG
CGCGGAGGCCAGATCTGGAGCCGACACGGGTTAATTAACCAAACTGGATCTCTGCTGTCCCTGTAATAAA
CCCGAAAATTTTGAATTTTTGTAATTTGTTTTTGTAATTCTTTAGTTTGTATGTCTGTTGCTATTATGTC
TACTATTCTTTCCCCTGCACTGTACCCCCCAATCCCCCCTTTTCTTTTAAAATTGTGGATGAATACTGCC
ATTTGTCTGCAGAATTGGCGCACGCAGTGCCGATCCGTTCACTAATCGAATGGATCTGTCTCTGTCTCTC
TCTCCACCTTCTTCTTCTATTCCTTCGGGCCTGTCGGGTCCCCTCGGGGTTGGGAGGTGGGTCTGAAACG
ATAATGGTGAATATCCCTGCCTAACTCTATTCACTATAGAAAGTACAGCAAAAACTATTCTTAAACCTAC
CAAGCCTCCTACTATCATTATGAATAATTTTATATACCACAGCCAATTTGTTATGTTAAACCAATTCCAC
AAACTTGCCCATTTATCTAATTCCAATAATTCTTGTTCATTCTTTTCTTGCTGGTTTTGCGATTCTTCAA
TTAAGGAGTGTATTAAGCTTGTGTAATTGTTAATTTCTCTGTCCCACTCCATCCAGGTCGTGTGATTCCA
AATCTGTTCCAGAGATTTATTACTCCAACTAGCATTCCAAGGCACAGCAGTGGTGCAAATGAGTTTTCCA
GAGCAACCCCAAATCCCCAGGAGCTGTTGATCCTTTAGGTATCTTTCCACAGCCAGGATTCTTGCCTGGA
GCTGCTTGATGCCCCAGACTGTGAGTTGCAACAGATGCTGTTGCGCCTCAATAGCCCTCAGCAAATTGTT
CTGCTGCTGCACTATACCAGACAATAATTGTCTGGCCTGTACCGTCAGCGTCATTGACGCTGCGCCCATA
GTGCTTCCTGCTGCTCCCAAGAACCCAAGGAACAAAGCTCCTATTCCCACTGCTCTTTTTTCTCTCTGCA
CCACTCTTCTCTTTGCCTTGGTGGGTGCTACTCCTAATGGTTCAATTTTTACTACTTTATATTTATATAA
TTCACTTCTCCAATTGTCCCTCATATCTCCTCCTCCAGGTCTGAAGATCAGCGGCCGCTTGCTGTGCGGT
GGTCTTACTTTTGTTTTGCTCTTCCTCTATCTTGTCTAAAGCTTCCTTGGTGTCTTTTATCTCTATCCTT
TGATGCACACAATAGAGGGTTGCTACTGTATTATATAATGATCTAAGTTCTTCTGATCCTGTCTGAAGGG
ATGGTTGTAGCTGTCCCAGTATTTGTCTACAGCCTTCTGATGTTTCTAACAGGCCAGGATTAACTGCGAA
TCGTTCTAGCTCCCTGCTTGCCCATACTATATGTTTTAATTTATATTTTTTCTTTCCCCCTGGCCTTAAC
CGAATTTTTTCCCATCGCGATCTAATTCTCCCCCGCTTAATACTGACGCTCTCGCACCCATCTCTCTCCT
TCTAGCCTCCGCTAGTCAAAATTTTTGGCGTACTCACCAGTCGCCGCCCCTCGCCTCTTGCCGTGCGCGC
TTCAGCAAGCCGAGTCCTGCGTCGAGAGAGCTCCTCTGGTTTCCCTTTCGCTTTCAAGTCCCTGTTCGGG
CGCCACTGCTAGAGATTTTCCACACTGACTAAAAGGGTCTGAGGGATCTCTAGTTACCAGAGTCACACAA
CAGACGGGCACACACTACTTGAAGCACTCAAGGCAAGCTTTATTGAGGCTTAAGCAGTGGGTTCCCTAGT
TAGCCAGAGAGCTCCCAGGCTCAGATCTGGTCTAACCAGAGAGACCCAGTACAGGCAAAACGCGCTGCTT
ATATAGACCTCCCACCGTACACGCCTACCGCCCATTTGCGTCAATGGGGCGGAGTTGTTACGACATTTTG
GAAAGTCCCGTTGATTTTGGTGCCAAAACAAACTCCCATTGACGTCAATGGGGTGGAGACTTGGAAATCC
CCGTGAGTCAAACCGCTATCCACGCCCATTGATGTACTGCCAAAACCGCATCACCATGGTAATAGCGATG
ACTAATACGTAGATGTACTGCCAAGTAGGAAAGTCCCATAAGGTCATGTACTGGGCATAATGCCAGGCGG
GCCATTTACCGTCATTGACGTCAATAGGGGGCGTACTTGGCATATGATACACTTGATGTACTGCCAAGTG
GGCAGTTTACCGTAAATACTCCACCCATTGACGTCAATGGAAAGTCCCTATTGGCGTTACTATGGGAACA
TACGTCATTATTGACGTCAATGGGCGGGGGTCGTTGGGCGGTCAGCCAGGCGGGCCATTTACCGTAAGTT
ATGTAACGCGGAACTCCATATATGGGCTATGAACTAATGACCCCGTAATTGATTACTATTAATAACTAGT
CAATAATCAATGTCAACGCGTATATCTGGCCCGTACATCGCGAAGCAGCGCAAAACGCCTAACCCTAAGC
AGATTCTTCATGCAATTGTCGGTCAAGCCTTGCCTTGTTGTAGCTTAAATTTTGCTCGCGCACTACTCAG
CGACCTCCAACACACAAGCAGGGAGCAGATACTGGCTTAACTATGCGGCATCAGAGCAGATTGTACTGAG
AGTGCACCATAGGGGATCGGGAGATCTCCCGATCCGTCGACGTCAGGTGGCACTTTTCGGGGAAATGTGC
GCGGAACCCCTATTTGTTTATTTTTCTAAATACATTCAAATATGTATCCGCTCATGAGACAATAACCCTG
ATAAATGCTTCAATAATATTGAAAAAGGAAGAGTATGAGTATTCAACATTTCCGTGTCGCCCTTATTCCC
TTTTTTGCGGCATTTTGCCTTCCTGTTTTTGCTCACCCAGAAACGCTGGTGAAAGTAAAAGATGCTGAAG
ATCAGTTGGGTGCACGAGTGGGTTACATCGAACTGGATCTCAACAGCGGTAAGATCCTTGAGAGTTTTCG
CCCCGAAGAACGTTTTCCAATGATGAGCACTTTTAAAGTTCTGCTATGTGGCGCGGTATTATCCCGTATT
GACGCCGGGCAAGAGCAACTCGGTCGCCGCATACACTATTCTCAGAATGACTTGGTTGAGTACTCACCAG
TCACAGAAAAGCATCTTACGGATGGCATGACAGTAAGAGAATTATGCAGTGCTGCCATAACCATGAGTGA
TAACACTGCGGCCAACTTACTTCTGACAACGATCGGAGGACCGAAGGAGCTAACCGCTTTTTTGCACAAC
ATGGGGGATCATGTAACTCGCCTTGATCGTTGGGAACCGGAGCTGAATGAAGCCATACCAAACGACGAGC
GTGACACCACGATGCCTGTAGCAATGGCAACAACGTTGCGCAAACTATTAACTGGCGAACTACTTACTCT
AGCTTCCCGGCAACAATTAATAGACTGGATGGAGGCGGATAAAGTTGCAGGACCACTTCTGCGCTCGGCC
CTTCCGGCTGGCTGGTTTATTGCTGATAAATCTGGAGCCGGTGAGCGTGGGTCTCGCGGTATCATTGCAG
CACTGGGGCCAGATGGTAAGCCCTCCCGTATCGTAGTTATCTACACGACGGGGAGTCAGGCAACTATGGA
TGAACGAAATAGACAGATCGCTGAGATAGGTGCCTCACTGATTAAGCATTGGTAACTGTCAGACCAAGTT
TACTCATATATACTTTAGATTGATTTAAAACTTCATTTTTAATTTAAAAGGATCTAGGTGAAGATCCTTT
TTGATAATCTCATGACCAAAATCCCTTAACGTGAGTTTTCGTTCCACTGAGCGTCAGACCCCGTAGAAAA
GATCAAAGGATCTTCTTGAGATCCTTTTTTTCTGCGCGTAATCTGCTGCTTGCAAACAAAAAAACCACCG
CTACCAGCGGTGGTTTGTTTGCCGGATCAAGAGCTACCAACTCTTTTTCCGAAGGTAACTGGCTTCAGCA
GAGCGCAGATACCAAATACTGTTCTTCTAGTGTAGCCGTAGTTAGGCCACCACTTCAAGAACTCTGTAGC
ACCGCCTACATACCTCGCTCTGCTAATCCTGTTACCAGTGGCTGCTGCCAGTGGCGATAAGTCGTGTCTT
ACCGGGTTGGACTCAAGACGATAGTTACCGGATAAGGCGCAGCGGTCGGGCTGAACGGGGGGTTCGTGCA
CACAGCCCAGCTTGGAGCGAACGACCTACACCGAACTGAGATACCTACAGCGTGAGCTATGAGAAAGCGC
CACGCTTCCCGAAGGGAGAAAGGCGGACAGGTATCCGGTAAGCGGCAGGGTCGGAACAGGAGAGCGCACG
AGGGAGCTTCCAGGGGGAAACGCCTGGTATCTTTATAGTCCTGTCGGGTTTCGCCACCTCTGACTTGAGC
GTCGATTTTTGTGATGCTCGTCAGGGGGGCGGAGCCTATGGAAAAACGCCAGCAACGCGGCCTTTTTACG
GTTCCTGGCCTTTTGCTGGCCTTTTGCTCACATGTTCTTTCCTGCGTTATCCCCTGATTCTGTGGATAAC
CGTATTACCGCCTTTGAGTGAGCTGATACCGCTCGCCGCAGCCGAACGACCGAGCGCAGCGAGTCAGTGA
GCGAGGAAGCGGAAGAGCGCCCAATACGCAAACCGCCTCTCCCCGCGCGTTGGCCGATTCATTAATGCAG
CTGGCACGACAGGTTTCCCGACTGGAAAGCGGGCAGTGAGCGCAACGCAATTAATGTGAGTTAGCTCACT
CATTAGGCACCCCAGGCTTTACACTTTATGCTTCCGGCTCGTATGTTGTGTGGAATTGTGAGCGGATAAC
AATTTCACACAGGAAACAGCTATGACCATGATTACGCCAAGCTCTAGCTAGAGGTCGACGGTATACAGAC
ATGATAAGATACATTGATGAGTTTGGACAAACCACAACTAGAATGCAGTGAAAAAAATGCTTTATTTGTG
AAATTTGTGATGCTATTGCTTTATTTGTAACCATTATAAGCTGCAATAAACAAGTTGGGGTGGGCGAAGA
ACTCCAGCATGAGATCCCCGCGCTGGAGGATCATCCAGCCGGCGTCCCGGAAAACGATTCCGAAGCCCAA
CCTTTCATAGAAGGCGGCGGTGGAATCGAAATCTCGTAGCACGTGTCAGTCCTGCTCCTCGGCCACGAAG
TGCACGCAGTTGCCGGCCGGGTCGCGCAGGGCGAACTCCCGCCCCCACGGCTGCTCGCCGATCTCGGTCA
TGGCCGGCCCGGAGGCGTCCCGGAAGTTCGTGGACACGACCTCCGACCACTCGGCGTACAGCTCGTCCAG
GCCGCGCACCCACACCCAGGCCAGGGTGTTGTCCGGCACCACCTGGTCCTGGACCGCGCTGATGAACAGG
GTCACGTCGTCCCGGACCACACCGGCGAAGTCGTCCTCCACGAAGTCCCGGGAGAACCCGAGCCGGTCGG
TCCAGAACTCGACCGCTCCGGCGACGTCGCGCGCGGTGAGCACCGGAACGGCACTGGTCAACTTGGCCAT
GGTTTAGTTCCTCACCTTGTCGTATTATACTATGCCGATATACTATGCCGATGATTAATTGTCAACAC
