>Addgene plasmid #79601 | FUGW-d2GFP-ZEB1 3'UTR | addgene partial sequence | sequence record 152491 | hUBCpro-F 5'-TGAAGCTCCGGTTTTGAACT-3'
AGTTTTTTAGGCACCTTTTGAAATGTAATCATTTGGGTCAATATGTAATTTTCAGTGTTAGACTAGTAAA
TTGTCCGCTAAATTCTGGCCGTTTTTGGCTTTTTTGTTAGACGAAGCTTGGGCTGCAGGTCGACTCTAGA
GGATCCCACCATGGTGAGCAAGGGCGAGGAGCTGTTCACCGGGGTGGTGCCCATCCTGGTCGAGCTGGAC
GGCGACGTAAACGGCCACAAGTTCAGCGTGTCCGGCGAGGGCGAGGGCGATGCCACCTACGGCAAGCTGA
CCCTGAAGTTCATCTGCACCACCGGCAAGCTGCCCGTGCCCTGGCCCACCCTCGTGACCACCCTGACCTA
CGGCGTGCAGTGCTTCAGCCGCTACCCCGACCACATGAAGCAGCACGACTTCTTCAAGTCCGCCATGCCC
GAAGGCTACGTCCAGGAGCGCACCATCTTCTTCAAGGACGACGGCAACTACAAGACCCGCGCCGAGGTGA
AGTTCGAGGGCGACACCCTGGTGAACCGCATCGAGCTGAAGGGCATCGACTTCAAGGAGGACGGCAACAT
CCTGGGGCACAAGCTGGAGTACAACTACAACAGCCACAACGTCTATATCATGGCCGACAAGCAGAAGAAC
GGCATCAAGGTGAACTTCAAGATCCGCCACAACATCGAGGACGGCAGCGTGCAGCTCGCCGACCACTACC
AGCAGAACACCCCCATCGGCGACGGCCCCGTGCTGCTGCCCGACAACCACTACCTGAGCACCCAGTCCGC
CCTGAGCAAAGACCCCAACGAGAAGCGCGATCACATGGTCCTGCTGGAGTTCGTGACCGCCGCCGGGATC
ACTCTCGGCATGGACGAGCTGTACAAGAAGCTTAGCCATGGCTTCCCGCCGGAGGTGGA
