>Addgene plasmid #79601 | FUGW-d2GFP-ZEB1 3'UTR | addgene partial sequence | sequence record 152492 | WPRE-R 5'-CATAGCGTAAAAGGAGCAACA-3'
ATCCAGAGGTTGATTATCGATAAGCTTGATATCGAATTGGCCATTTGTTCCATGTGAGTGCTAGTAACAG
GCCTTGTGTCCTGCTAGCCTAGTACAGCAGTTCAGGCTTGTTGATGCATTTTATTGTGAGATGGGAGTCT
GGTAAAAAACTAGAAAATGACCATGATGTAACAAGGAACTTAAAAATGAAGAGTCAGATCTGTAACTTAC
ATACATGAATACAGGAACAAATTGGCACAAAATGTTAAACATTGTTCCCAACACTGTTTATAGAAGTTAA
TCCTAATTTGGCTTACTAAGGAAATGAGAGTTGTATGGTTAGGCTGATTTCTTAATAAAACTGCAGAGCA
TCATGCTATTAGTCACACAGTGAATTTCAAAATTTAAGTTTTATATTAAAAACTGGGTAAAGGTAAAATG
ACTTGATTGTAGTTGTAAAACTAATACATTCCCATTTAAGTTCTGTTCTACAGTCCAAGGCAAGTATAAA
TGTTAACATAACACTGTTAAATCAAATCTCAATGCAGGAGAACCAATTGCATCTCTACTTTAAATCTTAT
CAACTTTCCAAATTTTCATACTAAAATATATTATTGTATTAATACAAACTACAGTATTATACACTACACT
GTGTAATAAATAAAGAAATATAAAAATAAGACACATAAATATAAAAGTTTTCTAAAACTAAAAGTACATA
TGTCAGTAAGAAGGGTATTAATACTGCCAGGTTTGAAGACATACAGTACAAAAATGTTGCACAGATCTAT
AAACTAAAAGAAATAAAATAATACTGATAGGTAAAAATCAGCTAATGTTGTTAATAAA
